Addgene plasmid #27713: pUT1103-HQ858667
Depositing lab: John Gray & Erich Grotewold. Depositing organization: University of Toledo. Publication: The Maize TFome--development of a transcription factor open reading frame collection for functional genomics. Burdo B, Gray J, Goetting-Minesky MP, Wittler B, Hunt M, Li T, Velliquette D, Thomas J, Gentzel I, dos Santos Brito M, Mejia-Guerra MK, Connolly LN, Qaisi D, Li W, Casas MI, Doseff AI, Grotewold E. Plant J. 2014 Oct;80(2):356-66. doi: 10.1111/tpj.12623. Epub 2014 Aug 26. PubMed 25053252.
Backbone
  Vector backbone: pENTR/D
  Backbone manufacturer: Invitrogen
  Backbone size w/o insert (bp): 2580
  Vector type: Entry vector
Growth in bacteria
  Bacterial resistance: Kanamycin, 50 μg/mL
  Growth temperature: 37°C
  Growth strain: DH5alpha
  Growth instructions: E. coli TOP10
  Copy number: Low Copy
Gene/Insert
  Gene/Insert name: Trihelix transcription factor from DR821424
  Species: Zea mays
  Insert size (bp): 876
  GenBank ID: HQ858667
  Cloning method: Restriction Enzyme
  Sequencing primers: 5′ M13 For; 3′ M13 Rev
Terms and licenses: Academic/Nonprofit Terms; Industry Terms: Not Available to Industry
Depositor comments: This CDS was amplified using PCR from a full length cDNA template from the Maize Full-length cDNA Project (www.maizecdna.org) and the PCR product included the stop codon. The PCR product was cloned into a Gateway pENTR/D vector. Further information on this gene may be obtained at www.grassius.org using the GenBank number. (The second half of the plasmid name is the GenBank Number for the sequence of the insert)
How to cite: pUT1103-HQ858667 was a gift from John Gray & Erich Grotewold (Addgene plasmid # 27713 ; http://n2t.net/addgene:27713 ; RRID:Addgene_27713)
