[The description below was written by a language model from this plasmid's Addgene catalogue record and pLannotate feature annotations shown in this document.]
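Description:
pUT1103-HQ858667 is a Gateway entry clone built in the Invitrogen pENTR/D backbone and forms part of the Maize TFome collection of transcription factor open reading frames. It is a small bacterial plasmid (the annotated sequence is 3,456 nt, consistent with a 2,580 bp backbone plus an 876 bp insert) propagated in E. coli and selected with kanamycin through the aph(3')-Ia KanR gene. Replication depends on a ColE1/pUC-type origin. The feature annotation describes this origin as high copy, whereas the catalogue entry lists the plasmid as low copy, so the two sources disagree on this point.

The payload is the coding sequence of a Zea mays trihelix-family transcription factor, amplified by PCR from a full-length cDNA clone (DR821424) of the Maize Full-length cDNA Project. It sits between the attL1 and attL2 recombination sites, in the unannotated interval of the feature table. The PCR product retained the native stop codon, so after transfer the protein can carry N-terminal tags supplied by a destination vector but cannot be fused at its C-terminus. The entry vector has no promoter positioned to express the insert in plants or other hosts. A T7 promoter lies just outside attL2 in reverse orientation, and rrnB T1 and T2 terminators upstream of attL1 shield the cassette from read-through transcription. Short lacI and lacZα fragments are backbone remnants.

The clone serves as a sequence-verified source from which the ORF can be moved by LR Clonase recombination into attR-containing destination vectors for functional genomics work on maize transcription factors. M13 forward and reverse primer sites flank the insert for sequencing.
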