Features (pLannotate 1.2.2; 9 found; start..end, strand, type, name):
      1..100     +  protein_bind   attL1: mutant version of attL; recombination site for the Gateway® LR reaction LR Clonase™
   1013..1112    -  protein_bind   attL2: mutant version of attL; recombination site for the Gateway® LR reaction LR Clonase™
   1130..1148    -  promoter       T7 promoter: promoter for bacteriophage T7 RNA polymerase
   1282..2091    +  CDS            KanR: aminoglycoside phosphotransferase; aph(3')-Ia; confers resistance to kanamycin in bacteria or G418 (Geneticin®) in eukaryotes
   2238..2826    +  rep_origin     ori: high-copy-number ColE1/pMB1/pBR322/pUC origin of replication
   3009..3101    +  CDS            lacI (fragment): lac repressor; lacI; The lac repressor binds to the lac operator to inhibit transcription in E. coli. This inhibition can be relieved by adding lactose or isopropyl-β-D-thiogalactopyranoside (IPTG).
   3156..3183    -  terminator     rrnB T2 terminator: transcription terminator T2 from the E. coli rrnB gene
   3315..3358    +  terminator     rrnB T1 terminator: Escherichia coli rrnB; transcription terminator T1 from the E. coli rrnB gene
   3405..3441    -  CDS            lacZα (fragment): LacZα fragment of β-galactosidase; lacZ fragment
>Addgene plasmid #27713 | pUT1103-HQ858667 | depositor full sequence | sequence record 13017 | Author sequence
CAAATAATGATTTTATTTTGACTGATAGTGACCTGTTCGTTGCAACAAATTGATGAGCAATGCTTTTTTA
TAATGCCAACTTTGTACAAAAAAGCAGGCTCCGCGGCCGCCCCCTTCACCATGGCCGACGAGCCTCCGCC
ACCGGCGCTAGCGAGGAAGAGCGCGCCGGCGCAGCCGTGGTCGCACGTGGAGACCATGCACCTCATCGAC
GCGTACGAGGAGCGCTGGACGGCGCTGCGCCGCGGCCAGCTCAAGGCGCACCAGTGGGAGGAGGTGGCGA
CCGAGGTCGCCGCCCGTTGCGCCGCCAACCCGGGGGTCATCGCTCAGCGCAAGACGGGCACGCAGTGCCG
GCACAAGCTCGAGAAGCTCCGCAAGCGCTACCGCACCGAGGGCGCCCGCCCCGTCACCTCGCTCTGGCCC
TACTTCCGCCGCATGGATCGCCTCGAACGGGGGGCCCTCGCAGCCTACCCGGCCGCGGCTAGCTCGCCGC
CTGCCGCCGACGGCGACGAAGAGGAGGACGAGGAAGACGTGCAGGAGGAGGAAGAAGTGGAAGAGCTCGT
CCCCCGCAACAACACCCGGAGCATCAACGGCATCATCCGGGAATTCGGCACCGGCCTCGCCCCGCGCCAC
CCGCAGCTGCAGCTCCACCCGCCGCCTTCTTCCATCACGCCGTCCACCGCTCCCCCCCGCAAGAGGGTGG
CCTACGAGGCATTCCAGGCCAAGGACGAGGCCGTGGCCGTGGAGATGACCCGCCGCGGCGGCTCTGGGTG
GGCTGTCGCGCAGCTCTCGGTTGTGGTGAGGGATTTCGGCGAGGGTGTCATGCGGCTGGAGCGGCGGCGC
ATGGAGGTGCAGTGGGAGATCGAGCGCGGGTGGCAGGAGGCGGACGCCCGCCACGCCAGGATGCTCAAGG
ACGCGTTGCGCCAGTTCCGCGACACTGCCGCCGCCGCCGCCTGCGTCTTGCCGCCGAAGAAGGCCAGGAG
AGACCATGGAGACTCGAAGGGTGGGCGCGCCGACCCAGCTTTCTTGTACAAAGTTGGCATTATAAGAAAG
CATTGCTTATCAATTTGTTGCAACGAACAGGTCACTATCAGTCAAAATAAAATCATTATTTGCCATCCAG
CTGATATCCCCTATAGTGAGTCGTATTACATGGTCATAGCTGTTTCCTGGCAGCTCTGGCCCGTGTCTCA
AAATCTCTGATGTTACATTGCACAAGATAAAAATATATCATCATGAACAATAAAACTGTCTGCTTACATA
AACAGTAATACAAGGGGTGTTATGAGCCATATTCAACGGGAAACGTCGAGGCCGCGATTAAATTCCAACA
TGGATGCTGATTTATATGGGTATAAATGGGCTCGCGATAATGTCGGGCAATCAGGTGCGACAATCTATCG
CTTGTATGGGAAGCCCGATGCGCCAGAGTTGTTTCTGAAACATGGCAAAGGTAGCGTTGCCAATGATGTT
ACAGATGAGATGGTCAGACTAAACTGGCTGACGGAATTTATGCCTCTTCCGACCATCAAGCATTTTATCC
GTACTCCTGATGATGCATGGTTACTCACCACTGCGATCCCCGGAAAAACAGCATTCCAGGTATTAGAAGA
ATATCCTGATTCAGGTGAAAATATTGTTGATGCGCTGGCAGTGTTCCTGCGCCGGTTGCATTCGATTCCT
GTTTGTAATTGTCCTTTTAACAGCGATCGCGTATTTCGTCTCGCTCAGGCGCAATCACGAATGAATAACG
GTTTGGTTGATGCGAGTGATTTTGATGACGAGCGTAATGGCTGGCCTGTTGAACAAGTCTGGAAAGAAAT
GCATAAACTTTTGCCATTCTCACCGGATTCAGTCGTCACTCATGGTGATTTCTCACTTGATAACCTTATT
TTTGACGAGGGGAAATTAATAGGTTGTATTGATGTTGGACGAGTCGGAATCGCAGACCGATACCAGGATC
TTGCCATCCTATGGAACTGCCTCGGTGAGTTTTCTCCTTCATTACAGAAACGGCTTTTTCAAAAATATGG
TATTGATAATCCTGATATGAATAAATTGCAGTTTCATTTGATGCTCGATGAGTTTTTCTAATCAGAATTG
GTTAATTGGTTGTAACACTGGCAGAGCATTACGCTGACTTGACGGGACGGCGCAAGCTCATGACCAAAAT
CCCTTAACGTGAGTTACGCGTCGTTCCACTGAGCGTCAGACCCCGTAGAAAAGATCAAAGGATCTTCTTG
AGATCCTTTTTTTCTGCGCGTAATCTGCTGCTTGCAAACAAAAAAACCACCGCTACCAGCGGTGGTTTGT
TTGCCGGATCAAGAGCTACCAACTCTTTTTCCGAAGGTAACTGGCTTCAGCAGAGCGCAGATACCAAATA
CTGTCCTTCTAGTGTAGCCGTAGTTAGGCCACCACTTCAAGAACTCTGTAGCACCGCCTACATACCTCGC
TCTGCTAATCCTGTTACCAGTGGCTGCTGCCAGTGGCGATAAGTCGTGTCTTACCGGGTTGGACTCAAGA
CGATAGTTACCGGATAAGGCGCAGCGGTCGGGCTGAACGGGGGGTTCGTGCACACAGCCCAGCTTGGAGC
GAACGACCTACACCGAACTGAGATACCTACAGCGTGAGCATTGAGAAAGCGCCACGCTTCCCGAAGGGAG
AAAGGCGGACAGGTATCCGGTAAGCGGCAGGGTCGGAACAGGAGAGCGCACGAGGGAGCTTCCAGGGGGA
AACGCCTGGTATCTTTATAGTCCTGTCGGGTTTCGCCACCTCTGACTTGAGCGTCGATTTTTGTGATGCT
CGTCAGGGGGGCGGAGCCTATGGAAAAACGCCAGCAACGCGGCCTTTTTACGGTTCCTGGCCTTTTGCTG
GCCTTTTGCTCACATGTTCTTTCCTGCGTTATCCCCTGATTCTGTGGATAACCGTATTACCGCCTTTGAG
TGAGCTGATACCGCTCGCCGCAGCCGAACGACCGAGCGCAGCGAGTCAGTGAGCGAGGAAGCGGAAGAGC
GCCCAATACGCAAACCGCCTCTCCCCGCGCGTTGGCCGATTCATTAATGCAGCTGGCACGACAGGTTTCC
CGACTGGAAAGCGGGCAGTGAGCGCAACGCAATTAATACGCGTACCGCTAGCCAGGAAGAGTTTGTAGAA
ACGCAAAAAGGCCATCCGTCAGGATGGCCTTCTGCTTAGTTTGATGCCTGGCAGTTTATGGCGGGCGTCC
TGCCCGCCACCCTCCGGGCCGTTGCTTCACAACGTTCAAATCCGCTCCCGGCGGATTTGTCCTACTCAGG
AGAGCGTTCACCGACAAACAACAGATAAAACGAAAGGCCCAGTCTTCCGACTGAGCCTTTCGTTTTATTT
GATGCCTGGCAGTTCCCTACTCTCGCGTTAACGCTAGCATGGATGTTTTCCCAGTCACGACGTTGTAAAA
CGACGGCCAGTCTTAAGCTCGGGCCC
