>Addgene plasmid #27713 | pUT1103-HQ858667 | addgene partial sequence | sequence record 34039 | 27713 with M13pUC-fwd
TGATTTTATTTTGACTGATAGTGACCTGTTCGTTGCAACAAATTGATGAGCAATGCTTTTTTATAATGCC
AACTTTGTACAAAAAAGCAGGCTCCGCGGCCGCCCCCTTCACCATGGCCGACGAGCCTCCGCCACCGGCG
CTAGCGAGGAAGAGCGCGCCGGCGCAGCCGTGGTCGCACGTGGAGACCATGCACCTCATCGACGCGTACG
AGGAGCGCTGGACGGCGCTGCGCCGCGGCCAGCTCAAGGCGCACCAGTGGGAGGAGGTGGCGACCGAGGT
CGCCGCCCGTTGCGCCGCCAACCCGGGGGTCATCGCTCAGCGCAAGACGGGCACGCAGTGCCGGCACAAG
CTCGAGAAGCTCCGCAAGCGCTACCGCACCGAGGGCGCCCGCCCCGTCACCTCGCTCTGGCCCTACTTCC
GCCGCATGGATCGCCTCGAACGGGGGGCCCTCGCAGCCTACCCGGCCGCGGCTAGCTCGCCGCCTGCCGC
CGACGGCGACGAAGAGGAGGACGAGGAAGACGTGCAGGAGGAGGAAGAAGTGGAAGAGCTCGTCCCCCGC
AACAACACCCGGAGCATCAACGGCATCATCCGGGAATTCGGCACCGGCCTCGCCCCGCGCCACCCGCAGC
TGCAGCTCCACCCGCCGCCTTCTTCCATCACGCCGTCCACCGCTCCCCCCCGCAAGAGGGTGGCCTACGA
GGCATTCCAGGCCAAGGACGA
